Addgene plasmid #139256: pPD767 TRE3GV MCS in TU4
Purpose: (Empty Backbone) TRE3GV promoter and an MCS in TUPV4
Depositing lab: Joshua Leonard. Depositing organization: Northwestern University.
Backbone
  Vector backbone: pPD005 pcDNA Golden Gate
  Vector type: Mammalian Expression, Synthetic Biology
Growth in bacteria
  Bacterial resistance: Ampicillin, 100 μg/mL
  Growth temperature: 37°C
  Growth strain: DH5alpha
  Copy number: High Copy
Gene/Insert
  Gene/Insert name: None
Terms and licenses: Academic/Nonprofit Terms; Industry Terms: Not Available to Industry
Depositor comments: Leonard Lab plasmid reference number: L1575
How to cite: pPD767 TRE3GV MCS in TU4 was a gift from Joshua Leonard (Addgene plasmid # 139256 ; http://n2t.net/addgene:139256 ; RRID:Addgene_139256)
