[The description below was written by a language model from this plasmid's Addgene catalogue record and pLannotate feature annotations shown in this document.]
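Description:
pPD767 TRE3GV MCS in TU4 is an empty-backbone mammalian expression and synthetic biology vector of about 4.7 kb, built on pPD005, a pcDNA-derived backbone adapted for Golden Gate cloning. It carries no insert. Its purpose is to provide a doxycycline-regulatable promoter followed by a multiple cloning site, arranged as a transcription unit in the "TU4" position vector (TUPV4). That name suggests it is one slot in a multi-unit assembly scheme, although the record does not describe how the scheme works. The plasmid is maintained in E. coli at high copy through a ColE1/pUC-type origin and is selected with ampicillin through the β-lactamase gene and its native promoter. An f1 origin is also present, which allows single-stranded DNA production.

The functional cassette begins with the TRE3GV promoter, a third-generation Tet-responsive promoter that is largely silent until bound by a Tet-On 3G-type transactivator in the presence of doxycycline. The transactivator is not encoded on this plasmid and must be supplied separately. A T7 promoter lies just downstream, followed by the cloning region and a bovine growth hormone polyadenylation signal that terminates transcripts from any inserted gene. The short HIV-1 LTR fragment annotated next to the promoter is most likely part of the TRE3GV element's sequence and does not indicate a lentiviral vector.

Elsewhere, an SV40 early promoter and SV40 poly(A) signal flank only a small fragment of a bleomycin-resistance gene, so no intact mammalian selection marker is annotated. Remnants of lac regulatory sequences are also present. The vector is suited to cloning a gene of interest for inducible expression in transfected mammalian cells, for example as a component of engineered genetic circuits.
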