Features (pLannotate 1.2.2; 17 found; start..end, strand, type, name):
     82..431     +  promoter       TRE3GV promoter: 3rd-generation Tet-responsive promoter that can be activated by binding of Tet-On® 3G, optimized for retroviral and lentiviral vectors
    431..460     +  LTR            5' LTR (truncated) (fragment): truncated 5' long terminal repeat (LTR) from HIV-1
    476..494     +  promoter       T7 promoter: promoter for bacteriophage T7 RNA polymerase
    641..752     +  polyA_signal   bGH poly(A) signal: bovine growth hormone polyadenylation signal
   1237..1262    -  misc_feature   MCS (fragment): pBluescript multiple cloning site
   1634..2062    +  rep_origin     f1 ori (sequence partly withheld): f1 bacteriophage origin of replication; arrow indicates direction of (+) strand synthesis
   2067..2089    +  promoter       SV40 promoter (fragment): SV40 enhancer and early promoter
   2090..2281    +  promoter       SV40 promoter: SV40 early promoter
   2308..2406    +  CDS            ble (fragment): BLE_KLEPN - Experimental evidence at protein level: Swiss-Prot protein existence level 1. Binding protein with a strong affinity to the bleomycin family of antibiotics. Binds to CL990; an antimitotic-antibiotic compound. From Klebsiella pneumoniae.
   2401..2522    +  polyA_signal   SV40 poly(A) signal: SV40 polyadenylation signal
   2595..2611    -  protein_bind   lac operator: The lac repressor binds to the lac operator to inhibit transcription in E. coli. This inhibition can be relieved by adding lactose or isopropyl-β-D-thiogalactopyranoside (IPTG). lac repressor encoded by lacI
   2619..2649    -  promoter       lac promoter: promoter for the E. coli lac operon
   2664..2685    -  protein_bind   CAP binding site: CAP binding activates transcription in the presence of cAMP. E. coli catabolite activator protein
   2698..2790    -  CDS            lacI (fragment): lac repressor; lacI; The lac repressor binds to the lac operator to inhibit transcription in E. coli. This inhibition can be relieved by adding lactose or isopropyl-β-D-thiogalactopyranoside (IPTG).
   2973..3561    -  rep_origin     ori: high-copy-number ColE1/pMB1/pBR322/pUC origin of replication
   3732..4592    -  CDS            AmpR: β-lactamase; bla; confers resistance to ampicillin, carbenicillin, and related antibiotics
   4593..4697    -  promoter       AmpR promoter: bla
>Addgene plasmid #139256 | pPD767 TRE3GV MCS in TU4 | addgene full sequence | sequence record 325173 | Addgene NGS Result
GACGGATCGGGAGATCGAAGACGGTTACAATATCCCGTGAAGCTTGAGTGGAATCAAGATCAGGCCCTTT
CATCTTCACTCGAGTTTACTCCCTATCAGTGATAGAGAACGTATGAAGAGTTTACTCCCTATCAGTGATA
GAGAACGTATGCAGACTTTACTCCCTATCAGTGATAGAGAACGTATAAGGAGTTTACTCCCTATCAGTGA
TAGAGAACGTATGACCAGTTTACTCCCTATCAGTGATAGAGAACGTATCTACAGTTTACTCCCTATCAGT
GATAGAGAACGTATATCCAGTTTACTCCCTATCAGTGATAGAGAACGTATGTCGAGGTAGGCGTGTACGG
TGGGCGCCTATAAAAGCAGAGCTCGTTTAGTGAACCGTCAGATCGCCTGGAGCAATTCCACAACACTTTT
GTCTTATACTTCTCTGGCTAACTAGAGAACCCACTGCTTACTGGCTTATCGAAATTAATACGACTCACTA
TAGGGAGTCCCAAGCTGGCTAGCGTTTAAACTTAAGCTTGGTACCGAGCTCGGATCCACTAGTCCAGTGT
GGTGGAATTCTGCAGATATCCAGCACAGTGGCGGCCGCTCGAGTCTAGAGGGCCCGTTTAAACCCGCTGA
TCAGCCTCGACTGTGCCTTCTAGTTGCCAGCCATCTGTTGTTTGCCCCTCCCCCGTGCCTTCCTTGACCC
TGGAAGGTGCCACTCCCACTGTCCTTTCCTAATAAAATGAGGAAATTGCATCGCATTGTCTGAGTAGGTG
TCATTCTATTCTGGGGGGTGGGGTGGGGCAGGACAGCAAGGGGGAGGATTGGGAAGTCAATAGCAGGCAT
GCTGGGGATGCGGTGGGCTCTATGGCTTCTGAGGCAGGTCGACACTGTTTAACAAGCCCGTCAGTAGAGC
GCATCGCGATAAGCTCTAGAGGGACAGCCCCCCCCCAAAGCCCCCAGGGATGTAATTACGTCCCTCCCCC
GCTAGGGGGCAGCAGCGAGCCGCCCGGGGCTCCGCTCCGGTCCGGCGCTCCCCCCGCATCCCCGAGCCGG
CAGCGTGCGGGGACAGCCCGGGCACGGGGAAGGTGGCACGGGATCGCTTTCCTCTGAACGCTTCTCGCTG
CTCTTTGAGCCTGCAGACACCTGGGGGGATACGGGGAAAAAGCTTTAGGCTGAAAGAGAGATTTAGAATG
ACAGAATCATAGAACGGCCTGCGTACGGATGGGGCTCTAGCTCTAGAGCTTGATATCGAATTCCTGCAGC
CCCGCTAGAGGGACAGCCCCCCCCCAAAGCCCCCAGGGATGTAATTACGTCCCTCCCCCGCTAGGGGGCA
GCAGCGAGCCGCCCGGGGCTCCGCTCCGGTCCGGCGCTCCCCCCGCATCCCCGAGCCGGCAGCGTGCGGG
GACAGCCCGGGCACGGGGAAGGTGGCACGGGATCGCTTTCCTCTGAACGCTTCTCGCTGCTCTTTGAGCC
TGCAGACACCTGGGGGGATACGGGGAAAAAGCTTTAGGCTGAAAGAGAGATTTAGAATGACAGAATCATA
GAACGGCCTGGGCGCGCCTGGTGGCGAACGATCAACAGACGGGAGAGGCAGAAAGTCTTCGCTGACAGCG
ACCGGACTCTAGGGGGTATCCCC
[124 nt withheld, positions 1634-1757]
C
[91 nt withheld, positions 1759-1849]
A
[49 nt withheld, positions 1851-1899]
CCTTTGACGTTGGAGTCCACGTTCTTT
[37 nt withheld, positions 1927-1963]
ACCCTATCTCGGTCTATTCTTTTGATTTATAAGGGATTTTGCCGATTTCGGCCTATTGGTTAAAAAATGA
GCTGATTTAACAAAAATTTAACGCGAATTAATTCTGTGGAATGTGTGTCAGTTAGGCTCAATTAGTCAGC
AACCATAGTCCCGCCCCTAACTCCGCCCATCCCGCCCCTAACTCCGCCCAGTTCCGCCCATTCTCCGCCC
CATGGCTGACTAATTTTTTTTATTTATGCAGAGGCCGAGGCCGCCTCTGCCTCTGAGCTATTCCAGAAGT
AGTGAGGAGGCTTTTTTGGAGGCCTAGGCTTTTGCAAAAAGCTCCCGGGAGCTTGTATATCCATTTTCGG
AGGTTGGGCTTCGGAATCGTTTTCCGGGACGCCGGCTGGATGATCCTCCAGCGCGGGGATCTCATGCTGG
AGTTCTTCGCCCACCCCAACTTGTTTATTGCAGCTTATAATGGTTACAAATAAAGCAATAGCATCACAAA
TTTCACAAATAAAGCATTTTTTTCACTGCATTCTAGTTGTGGTTTGTCCAAACTCATCAATGTATCTTAT
CATGTCTGTATACCGTCGACCTCTAGCTAGAGCTTGGCGTAATCATGGTCATAGCTGTTTCCTGTGTGAA
ATTGTTATCCGCTCACAATTCCACACAACATACGAGCCGGAAGCATAAAGTGTAAAGCCTGGGGTGCCTA
ATGAGTGAGCTAACTCACATTAATTGCGTTGCGCTCACTGCCCGCTTTCCAGTCGGGAAACCTGTCGTGC
CAGCTGCATTAATGAATCGGCCAACGCGCGGGGAGAGGCGGTTTGCGTATTGGGCGCTCTTCCGCTTCCT
CGCTCACTGACTCGCTGCGCTCGGTCGTTCGGCTGCGGCGAGCGGTATCAGCTCACTCAAAGGCGGTAAT
ACGGTTATCCACAGAATCAGGGGATAACGCAGGAAAGAACATGTGAGCAAAAGGCCAGCAAAAGGCCAGG
AACCGTAAAAAGGCCGCGTTGCTGGCGTTTTTCCATAGGCTCCGCCCCCCTGACGAGCATCACAAAAATC
GACGCTCAAGTCAGAGGTGGCGAAACCCGACAGGACTATAAAGATACCAGGCGTTTCCCCCTGGAAGCTC
CCTCGTGCGCTCTCCTGTTCCGACCCTGCCGCTTACCGGATACCTGTCCGCCTTTCTCCCTTCGGGAAGC
GTGGCGCTTTCTCATAGCTCACGCTGTAGGTATCTCAGTTCGGTGTAGGTCGTTCGCTCCAAGCTGGGCT
GTGTGCACGAACCCCCCGTTCAGCCCGACCGCTGCGCCTTATCCGGTAACTATCGTCTTGAGTCCAACCC
GGTAAGACACGACTTATCGCCACTGGCAGCAGCCACTGGTAACAGGATTAGCAGAGCGAGGTATGTAGGC
GGTGCTACAGAGTTCTTGAAGTGGTGGCCTAACTACGGCTACACTAGAAGAACAGTATTTGGTATCTGCG
CTCTGCTGAAGCCAGTTACCTTCGGAAAAAGAGTTGGTAGCTCTTGATCCGGCAAACAAACCACCGCTGG
TAGCGGTGGTTTTTTTGTTTGCAAGCAGCAGATTACGCGCAGAAAAAAAGGATCTCAAGAAGATCCTTTG
ATCTTTTCTACGGGGTCTGACGCTCAGTGGAACGAAAACTCACGTTAAGGGATTTTGGTCATGAGATTAT
CAAAAAGGATCTTCACCTAGATCCTTTTAAATTAAAAATGAAGTTTTAAATCAATCTAAAGTATATATGA
GTAAACTTGGTCTGACAGTTACCAATGCTTAATCAGTGAGGCACCTATCTCAGCGATCTGTCTATTTCGT
TCATCCATAGTTGCCTGACTCCCCGTCGTGTAGATAACTACGATACGGGAGGGCTTACCATCTGGCCCCA
GTGCTGCAATGATACCGCGAGATCCACGCTCACCGGCTCCAGATTTATCAGCAATAAACCAGCCAGCCGG
AAGGGCCGAGCGCAGAAGTGGTCCTGCAACTTTATCCGCCTCCATCCAGTCTATTAATTGTTGCCGGGAA
GCTAGAGTAAGTAGTTCGCCAGTTAATAGTTTGCGCAACGTTGTTGCCATTGCTACAGGCATCGTGGTGT
CACGCTCGTCGTTTGGTATGGCTTCATTCAGCTCCGGTTCCCAACGATCAAGGCGAGTTACATGATCCCC
CATGTTGTGCAAAAAAGCGGTTAGCTCCTTCGGTCCTCCGATCGTTGTCAGAAGTAAGTTGGCCGCAGTG
TTATCACTCATGGTTATGGCAGCACTGCATAATTCTCTTACTGTCATGCCATCCGTAAGATGCTTTTCTG
TGACTGGTGAGTACTCAACCAAGTCATTCTGAGAATAGTGTATGCGGCGACCGAGTTGCTCTTGCCCGGC
GTCAATACGGGATAATACCGCGCCACATAGCAGAACTTTAAAAGTGCTCATCATTGGAAAACGTTCTTCG
GGGCGAAAACTCTCAAGGATCTTACCGCTGTTGAGATCCAGTTCGATGTAACCCACTCGTGCACCCAACT
GATCTTCAGCATCTTTTACTTTCACCAGCGTTTCTGGGTGAGCAAAAACAGGAAGGCAAAATGCCGCAAA
AAAGGGAATAAGGGCGACACGGAAATGTTGAATACTCATACTCTTCCTTTTTCAATATTATTGAAGCATT
TATCAGGGTTATTGTCTCATGAGCGGATACATATTTGAATGTATTTAGAAAAATAAACAAATAGGGGTTC
CGCGCACATTTCCCCGAAAAGTGCCACCTGACGTC
